>Addgene plasmid #149117 | pGBW-m4046269 | depositor full sequence | sequence record 291570 | Full Sequence
GCGGCCGCCCCACACACCATAGCTTCAAAATGTTTCTACTCCTTTTTTACTCTTCCAGATTTTCTCGGAC
TCCGCGCATCGCCGTACCACTTCAAAACACCCAAGCACAGCATACTAAATTTCCCCTCTTTCTTCCTCTA
GGGTGTCGTTAATTACCCGTACTAAAGGTTTGGAAAAGAAAAAAGAGACCGCCTCGTTTCTTTTTCTTCG
TCGAAAAAGGCAATAAAAATTTTTATCACGTTTCTTTTTCTTGAAAATTTTTTTTTTTGATTTTTTTCTC
TTTCGATGACCTCCCATTGATATTTAAGTTAATAAACGGTCTTCAATTTCTCAAGTTTCAGTTTCATTTT
TCTTGTTCTATTACAACTTTTTTTACTTCTTGCTCATTAGAAAGAAAGCATAGCAATCTAATCTAAGTTT
TAATTACAAAATGGCTATCGCCAGTGAATTTTCCTCATTACCTAGCTATGCAGCTTTCGCTACGGCTCAG
GAGGCCTACGAACAAGCTGTAGCCAACGGCGACTCTGAAGTTGTTCTTAAGAAATTGAAGAAGTCTTTGA
ATGTCGCGAAATCTGAATTTGATAGAGATGCTGCTATGCAACGTAAGCTAGAAAAGATGGCTGACCAAGC
AATGACCCAAATGTACAAACAAGCCAGAAGTGAGGACAAGCGAGCTAAGGTGACTTCCGCTATGCAAACA
ATGCTGTTCACTATGTTGAGAAAGTTGGATAACGATGCTCTGAACAATATTATAAACAATGCCAGAGATG
GTTGTGTCCCCCTCAACATTATCCCATTAACCACTGCCGCTAAATTGATGGTTGTTATTCCGGATTATAA
TACATACAAAAACACTTGCGACGGTACCACCTTCACATACGCCTCTGCTCTTTGGGAAATCCAACAGGTA
GTCGACGCTGACTCCAAGATAGTTCAATTGAGCGAAATTTCTATGGATAACTCGCCAAACCTAGCTTGGC
CATTAATCGTCACTGCGTTGAGAGCTAATAGTGCGGTTAAGTTGCAACTCGTGCCGAGAGGTTCTTGGAG
CCATCCGCAGTTTGAAAAATAAACAGGCCCCTTTTCCTTTGTCGATATCATGTAATTAGTTATGTCACGC
TTACATTCACGCCCTCCTCCCACATCCGCTCTAACCGAAAAGGAAGGAGTTAGACAACCTGAAGTCTAGG
TCCCTATTTATTTTTTTTAATAGTTATGTTAGTATTAAGAACGTTATTTATATTTCAAATTTTTCTTTTT
TTTCTGTACAAAGCGGCCGCCGAACCACTAGTGCACTGCAGTACACGGTTTCCTTGAAATTTTTTTGATT
CGGTAATCTCCGAACAGAAGGAAGAACGAAGGAAGGAGCACAGACTTAGATTGGTATATATACGCATATG
TAGTGTTGAAGAAACATGAAATTGCCCAGTATTCTTAACCCAACTGCACAGAACAAAAACGTGCAGGAAA
CGAAGATAAATCATGTCGAAAGCTACATATAAGGAACGTGCTGCTACTCATCCTAGTCCTGTTGCTGCCA
AGCTATTTAATATCATGCACGAAAAGCAAACAAACTTGTGTGCTTCATTGGATGTTCGTACCACCAAGGA
ATTACTGGAGTTAGTTGAAGCATTAGGTCCCAAAATTTGTTTACTAAAAACACATGTGGATATCTTGACT
GATTTTTCCATGGAGGGCACAGTTAAGCCGCTAAAGGCATTATCCGCCAAGTACAATTTTTTACTCTTCG
AGGACAGAAAATTTGCTGACATTGGTAATACAGTCAAATTGCAGTACTCTGCGGGTGTATACAGAATAGC
AGAATGGGCAGACATTACGAATGCACACGGTGTGGTGGGCCCAGGTATTGTTAGCGGTTTGAAGCAGGCG
GCAGAAGAAGTAACAAAGGAACCTAGAGGCCTTTTGATGTTAGCAGAATTGTCATGCAAGGGCTCCCTAT
CTACTGGAGAATATACTAAGGGTACTGTTGACATTGCGAAGAGCGACAAAGATTTTGTTATCGGCTTTAT
TGCTCAAAGAGACATGGGTGGAAGAGATGAAGGTTACGATTGGTTGATTATGACACCCGGTGTGGGTTTA
GATGACAAGGGAGATGCATTGGGTCAACAGTATAGAACCGTGGATGATGTGGTTTCTACAGGATCTGACA
TTATTATTGTTGGAAGAGGACTATTTGCAAAGGGAAGGGATGCTAAGGTAGAGGGTGAACGTTACAGAAA
AGCAGGCTGGGAAGCATATTTGAGAAGATGCGGCCAGCAAAACTAAAAAACTGTATTATAAGTAAATGCA
TGTATACTAAACTCACAAATTAGAGCTTCAATTTAATTATATCAGTTATTACCCGAGTAACGAAGCATCT
GTGCTTCATTTTGTAGAACAAAAATGCAACGCGAGAGCGCTAATTTTTCAAACAAAGAATCTGAGCTGCA
TTTTTACAGAACAGAAATGCAACGCGAAAGCGCTATTTTACCAACGAAGAATCTGTGCTTCATTTTTGTA
AAACAAAAATGCAACGCGAGAGCGCTAATTTTTCAAACAAAGAATCTGAGCTGCATTTTTACAGAACAGA
AATGCAACGCGAGAGCGCTATTTTACCAACAAAGAATCTATACTTCTTTTTTGTTCTACAAAAATGCATC
CCGAGAGCGCTATTTTTCTAACAAAGCATCTTAGATTACTTTTTTTCTCCTTTGTGCGCTCTATAATGCA
GTCTCTTGATAACTTTTTGCACTGTAGGTCCGTTAAGGTTAGAAGAAGGCTACTTTGGTGTCTATTTTCT
CTTCCATAAAAAAAGCCTGACTCCACTTCCCGCGTTTACTGATTACTAGCGAAGCTGCGGGTGCATTTTT
TCAAGATAAAGGCATCCCCGATTATATTCTATACCGATGTGGATTGCGCATACTTTGTGAACAGAAAGTG
ATAGCGTTGATGATTCTTCATTGGTCAGAAAATTATGAACGGTTTCTTCTATTTTGTCTCTATATACTAC
GTATAGGAAATGTTTACATTTTCGTATTGTTTTCGATTCACTCTATGAATAGTTCTTACTACAATTTTTT
TGTCTAAAGAGTAATACTAGAGATAAACATAAAAAATGTAGAGGTCGAGTTTAGATGCAAGTTCAAGGAG
CGAAAGGTGGATGGGTAGGTTATATAGGGATATAGCACAGAGATATATAGCAAAGAGATACTTTTGAGCA
ATGTTTGTGGAAGCGGTATTCGCAATATTTTAGTAGCTCGTTACAGTCCGGTGCGTTTTTGGTTTTTTGA
AAGTGCGTCATCAGAGCGCTTTTGGTTTTCAAAAGCGCTCTGAAGTTCCTATACTTTCTAGCTAGAGAAT
AGGAACTTCCCGAGCGGCCGCGTGTTACAAGCTTGACTCCAGCGTAACTGGACTGCAATCAACTCACTGG
CTCACCTTCACGGGTGGGCCTTTCTTCGGTAGAAAATCAAAGGATCTTCTTGAGATCCTTTTTTTCTGCG
CGTAATCTGCTGCTTGCAAACAAAAAAACCACCGCTACCAGCGGTGGTTTGTTTGCCGGATCAAGAGCTA
CCAACTCTTTTTCCGAGGTAACTGGCTTCAGCAGAGCGCAGATACCAAATACTGTTCTTCTAGTGTAGCC
GTAGTTAGGCCACCACTTCAAGAACTCTGTAGCACCGCCTACATACCTCGCTCTGCTAATCCTGTTACCA
GTGGCTGCTGCCAGTGGCGATAAGTCGTGTCTTACCGGGTTGGACTCAAGACGATAGTTACCGGATAAGG
CGCAGCGGTCGGGCTGAACGGGGGGTTCGTGCACACAGCCCAGCTTGGAGCGAACGACCTACACCGAACT
GAGATACCTACAGCGTGAGCTATGAGAAAGCGCCACGCTTCCCGAAGGGAGAAAGGCGGACAGGTATCCG
GTAAGCGGCAGGGTCGGAACAGGAGAGCGCACGAGGGAGCTTCCAGGGGTAAACGCCTGGTATCTTTATA
GTCCTGTCGGGTTTCGCCACCTCTGACTTGAGCATCGATTTTTGTGATGCTCGTCAGGGGGGCGGAGCCT
ATGGAAAAACGCCAGCAACGCAGAAAGGCCCACCCGAAGGTGAGCCAGGTGATTACATTTGGGCCCTCAT
CAGAGGTTTTCACCGTCATCACCGAAACGCGCGAGGCAGCTGCGGTAAAGCTCATCAGCGTGGTCGTGAA
GCGATTCACAGATGTCTGCCTGTTCATCCGCGTCCAGCTCGTTGAGTTTCTCCAGAAGCGTTAATGTCTG
GCTTCTGATAAAGCGGGCCATGTTAAGGGCGGTTTTTTCCTGTTTGGTCACTTACCAATGCTTAATCAGT
GAGGCACCTATCTCAGCGATCTGTCTATTTCGTTCATCCATAGTTGCCTGACTCCCCGTCGTGTAGATAA
CTACGATGCGGGAGGGCTTACCATCTGGCCCCAGTGCTGCAATGATACCGCGAGACCCACGCTCACCGGC
TCCAGATTTATCAGCAATAAACCAGCCAGCCGGGAGGGCCGAGCGCAGAAGTGATCCTGCAACTTTATCC
GCCTCCATCCAGTCTATTAATTGTTGCCGGGAAGCTAGAGTAAGTAGTTCGCCAGTTAATAGTTTGCGCA
ACGTTGTTGCCATTGCTACAGGCATCGTGGTGTCACGCTCGTCGTTTGGTATGGCTTCATTCAGCTCCGG
TTCCCAACGATCAAGGCGAGTTACATGATCCCCCATGTTGTGCAAAAAAGCGGTTAGCTCCTTCGGTCCT
CCGATCGTTGCCAGAAGTAAGTTGGCCGCAGTGTTATCACTCATGGTTATGGCAGCACTGCATAATTCTC
TTACTGTCATGCCATCCGTGAGATGCTTTTCTGTGACTGGTGAGTACTCAACCAAGTCATTCTGAGAATA
GTGTATGCGGCGACCGAGTTGCTCTTGCCCGGCGTCAATACGGGATAATACCGCGCCACATAGCAGAACT
TTAAAAGTGCTCATCATTGGAAAACGTTCTTCGGGGCGTAAACTCTCAAGGATCTTACCGCTGTTGAGAT
CCAGTTCGATGTAACCCACTCGTGCACCCAACTGATCTTCAGCATCTTTTACTTTCACCAGCGTTTCTGG
GTGAGCAAAAACAGGAAGGCAAAATGCCGCAAAAAAGGGAATAAGGGCGACACGGAAATGTTGAATACTC
ATTTTAGCTTCCTTAGCTCCTGAAAATCTCGATAACTCAAAAAATACGCCCGGTAGTGATCTTATTTCAT
TATGGTGAAAGTTGGAACCTCTTACGTGCCGATCAAGTCAAAAGCCTCCGGTCGGAGGCTTTTGACTTTC
TGCTATGGAGGTCAGGTATGATTTAAATGGTCAGTTAGA
Features (pLannotate 1.2.2; 13 found; start..end, strand, type, name):
     10..417     +  promoter       TEF1 promoter: S. cerevisiae TEF1; promoter for EF-1α
    434..1027    +  CDS            R1A_SARS2 (fragment): Experimental evidence at protein level: Swiss-Prot protein existence level 1. [Non-structural protein 10]: Plays a pivotal role in viral transcription by stimulating both nsp14 3'-5' exoribonuclease and nsp16 2'-O-methyltransferase activities. Therefore plays an essential role in viral mRNAs cap methylation. From Severe acute respiratory syndrome coronavirus 2 (2019-nCoV) (SARS-CoV-2).
   1098..1270    +  terminator     CYC1 terminator (fragment): S. cerevisiae CYC1; transcription terminator for CYC1
   1306..1482    +  promoter       URA3 promoter (fragment): S. cerevisiae URA3
   1483..2286    +  CDS            URA3: orotidine-5'-phosphate decarboxylase, required for uracil biosynthesis; S. cerevisiae URA3; yeast auxotrophic marker, counterselectable with 5-fluoroorotic acid (5-FOA)
   2369..3351    -  rep_origin     2μ ori: yeast 2μ plasmid origin of replication
   3429..3458    +  terminator     T3Te terminator: phage T3 early transcription terminator
   3480..4067    +  rep_origin     ori: high-copy-number ColE1/pMB1/pBR322/pUC origin of replication
   4079..4106    -  terminator     T7Te terminator: phage T7 early transcription terminator
   4130..4321    -  CDS            rop: Rop protein, which maintains plasmids at low copy number; rop
   4322..5182    -  CDS            AmpR: β-lactamase; bla; confers resistance to ampicillin, carbenicillin, and related antibiotics
   5183..5285    -  promoter       cat promoter: promoter of the E. coli cat gene encoding chloramphenicol acetyltransferase
   5286..5317    -  terminator     tonB terminator: bidirectional E. coli tonB-P14 transcription terminator
