[The description below was written by a language model from this plasmid's Addgene catalogue record and pLannotate feature annotations shown in this document.]
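Description:
pGBW-m4046269 is an episomal yeast expression plasmid for producing SARS-CoV-2 nsp8 in Saccharomyces cerevisiae. It is an E. coli–yeast shuttle vector. In bacteria it replicates from a ColE1/pUC-type origin and is selected with ampicillin through a β-lactamase gene, which the feature table shows is driven by a cat promoter and flanked by short phage and tonB terminators that insulate the bacterial module. A rop annotation lies next to AmpR, although the catalogue lists the plasmid as high copy. In yeast, the 2μ origin provides multicopy maintenance. The URA3 marker allows selection in ura3 strains on medium lacking uracil and can be counterselected with 5-FOA.

The expression cassette places a synthetic nsp8 coding sequence of about 0.6 kb between the constitutive TEF1 promoter and a CYC1 terminator fragment. This sequence is recoded for S. cerevisiae codon usage. According to the catalogue, the backbone adds a C-terminal StrepII tag preceded by a thrombin cleavage site, so the protein can be affinity-purified or detected and the tag then removed. These tag elements are not annotated separately in the feature table. The automated annotation matches the insert to a fragment of the viral replicase polyprotein 1a. The functional text attached to that hit describes nsp10, but this is generic polyprotein-entry text rather than a description of the insert, which the record identifies as nsp8, a mature cleavage product of ORF1ab.

The insert was made by gene synthesis, and the depositor notes that the sequencing used for quality control may not cover the whole plasmid. The construct suits constitutive expression of tagged nsp8 in yeast, for example for purification or functional and interaction studies.
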