Addgene plasmid #149117: pGBW-m4046269
Purpose: Yeast Expression plasmid for SARS-CoV-2 nsp8
Depositing lab: Ginkgo Bioworks & Benjie Chen. Depositing organization: Ginkgo Bioworks.
Backbone
  Vector backbone: AmpR; 2u URA3
  Backbone size w/o insert (bp): 4078
  Vector type: Yeast Expression
  Selectable markers: URA3
Growth in bacteria
  Bacterial resistance: Ampicillin, 100 μg/mL
  Growth temperature: 37°C
  Growth strain: DH5alpha
  Copy number: High Copy
Gene/Insert
  Gene/Insert name: SARS-CoV-2 nsp8
  Species: S. cerevisiae (budding yeast); Severe acute respiratory syndrome coronavirus 2
  Insert size (bp): 593
  Mutation: Saccharomyces cerevisiae recode 1
  Entrez Gene: ORF1ab (a.k.a. GU280_gp01)
  Promoter: pTEF1
  Tag / fusion protein: Cleavable thrombin;StrepII (C terminal on backbone)
  Cloning method: Unknown
Resource information
  A portion of this plasmid was derived from a plasmid made by: GinkgoBioworks
Depositor comments: NCBI Reference Sequence: YP_009725304.1. Created by gene synthesis with Not1 site. NGS used for QC was performed by Ginkgo and may not fully cover the entire plasmid.
How to cite: pGBW-m4046269 was a gift from Ginkgo Bioworks & Benjie Chen (Addgene plasmid # 149117 ; http://n2t.net/addgene:149117 ; RRID:Addgene_149117)
