>Addgene plasmid #149117 | pGBW-m4046269 | addgene partial sequence | sequence record 298137 | Ginkgo NGS Result
GCGGCCGCCCCACACACCATAGCTTCAAAATGTTTCTACTCCTTTTTTACTCTTCCAGATTTTCTCGGAC
TCCGCGCATCGCCGTACCACTTCAAAACACCCAAGCACAGCATACTAAATTTCCCCTCTTTCTTCCTCTA
GGGTGTCGTTAATTACCCGTACTAAAGGTTTGGAAAAGAAAAAAGAGACCGCCTCGTTTCTTTTTCTTCG
TCGAAAAAGGCAATAAAAATTTTTATCACGTTTCTTTTTCTTGAAAATTTNTTTTTTTGATTTTTTTCTC
TTTCGATGACCTCCCATTGATATTTAAGTTAATAAACGGTCTTCAATTTCTCAAGTTTCAGTTTCATTTT
TCTTGTTCTATTACAACTTTTTTTACTTCTTGCTCATTAGAAAGAAAGCATAGCAATCTAATCTAAGTTT
TAATTACAAAATGGCTATCGCCAGTGAATTTTCCTCATTACCTAGCTATGCAGCTTTCGCTACGGCTCAG
GAGGCCTACGAACAAGCTGTAGCCAACGGCGACTCTGAAGTTGTTCTTAAGAAATTGAAGAAGTCTTTGA
ATGTCGCGAAATCTGAATTTGATAGAGATGCTGCTATGCAACGTAAGCTAGAAAAGATGGCTGACCAAGC
AATGACCCAAATGTACAAACAAGCCAGAAGTGAGGACAAGCGAGCTAAGGTGACTTCCGCTATGCAAACA
ATGCTGTTCACTATGTTGAGAAAGTTGGATAACGATGCTCTGAACAATATTATAAACAATGCCAGAGATG
GTTGTGTCCCCCTCAACATTATCCCATTAACCACTGCCGCTAAATTGATGGTTGTTATTCCGGATTATAA
TACATACAAAAACACTTGCGACGGTACCACCTTCACATACGCCTCTGCTCTTTGGGAAATCCAACAGGTA
GTCGACGCTGACTCCAAGATAGTTCAATTGAGCGAAATTTCTATGGATAACTCGCCAAACCTAGCTTGGC
CATTAATCGTCACTGCGTTGAGAGCTAATAGTGCGGTTAAGTTGCAACTCGTGCCGAGAGGTTCTTGGAG
CCATCCGCAGTTTGAAAAATAAACAGGCCCCTTTTCCTTTGTCGATATCATGTAATTAGTTATGTCACGC
TTACATTCACGCCCTCCTCCCACATCCGCTCTAACCGAAAAGGAAGGAGTTAGACAACCTGAAGTCTAGG
TCCCTATTTATTTTTTTTAATAGTTATGTTAGTATTAAGAACGTTATTTATATTTCAAATTTTTCTTTTT
TTTCTGTACAAAGCGGCCGCCGAACCACTAGTGCACTGCAGTACACGGTTTCCTTGAAATTTTTTTGATT
CGGTAATCTCCGAACAGAAGGAAGAACGAAGGAAGGAGCACAGACTTAGATTGGTATATATACGCATATG
TAGTGTTGAAGAAACATGAAATTGCCCAGTATTCTTAACCCAACTGCACAGAACAAAAACGTGCAGGAAA
CGAAGATAAATCATGTCGAAAGCTACATATAAGGAACGTGCTGCTACTCATCCTAGTCCTGTTGCTGCCA
AGCTATTTAATATCATGCACGAAAAGCAAACAAACTTGTGTGCTTCATTGGATGTTCGTACCACCAAGGA
ATTACTGGAGTTAGTTGAAGCATTAGGTCCCAAAATTTGTTTACTAAAAACACATGTGGATATCTTGACT
GATTTTTCCATGGAGGGCACAGTTAAGCCGCTAAAGGCATTATCCGCCAAGTACAATTTTTTACTCTTCG
AGGACAGAAAATTTGCTGACATTGGTAATACAGTCAAATTGCAGTACTCTGCGGGTGTATACAGAATAGC
AGAATGGGCAGACATTACGAATGCACACGGTGTGGTGGGCCCAGGTATTGTTAGCGGTTTGAAGCAGGCG
GCAGAAGAAGTAACAAAGGAACCTAGAGGCCTTTTGATGTTAGCAGAATTGTCATGCAAGGGCTCCCTAT
CTACTGGAGAATATACTAAGGGTACTGTTGACATTGCGAAGAGCGACAAAGATTTTGTTATCGGCTTTAT
TGCTCAAAGAGACATGGGTGGAAGAGATGAAGGTTACGATTGGTTGATTATGACACCCGGTGTGGGTTTA
GATGACAAGGGAGATGCATTGGGTCAACAGTATAGAACCGTGGATGATGTGGTTTCTACAGGATCTGACA
TTATTATTGTTGGAAGAGGACTATTTGCAAAGGGAAGGGATGCTAAGGTAGAGGGTGAACGTTACAGAAA
AGCAGGCTGGGAAGCATATTTGAGAAGATGCGGCCAGCAAAACTAAAAAACTGTATTATAAGTAAATGCA
TGTATACTAAACTCACAAATTAGAGCTTCAATTTAATTATATCAGTTATTACCC
